Addgene plasmid #118681: pDONR 221-FG1 (NON-STOP)
Purpose: Gateway entry vector
Depositing lab: Kristiina Himanen. Publication: Genomic and Phenomic Screens for Flower Related RING Type Ubiquitin E3 Ligases in Arabidopsis. Pavicic M, Mouhu K, Wang F, Bilicka M, Chovancek E, Himanen K. Front Plant Sci. 2017 Mar 28;8:416. doi: 10.3389/fpls.2017.00416. eCollection 2017. PubMed 28400782.
Backbone
  Vector backbone: pDONR 221
  Vector type: Other
Growth in bacteria
  Bacterial resistance: Kanamycin, 50 μg/mL
  Growth temperature: 37°C
  Growth strain: DH5alpha
  Copy number: High Copy
Gene/Insert
  Gene/Insert name: AT3G07200
  Species: A. thaliana (mustard weed)
  Insert size (bp): 549
  Entrez Gene: AT3G07200 (a.k.a. AT3G07200)
  Cloning method: Gateway Cloning
Terms and licenses: Academic/Nonprofit Terms; Industry Terms: Not Available to Industry
Depositor comments: Our work is based on genomic approaches in Arabidopsis thaliana and groups of genes are presented in all of the following publications: Pavicic Mirko (2019). Multifaceted roles of RING-type ubiquitin E3 ligases: reverse phenomic approaches. http://urn.fi/URN:ISBN:978-951-51-5483-5 Pavicic M., Mouhu K., Wang F., Bilicka M., Chovancek E., & Himanen K. (2017). Genomic and phenomic screens for flower related RING type ubiquitin E3 ligases in Arabidopsis. Frontiers in Plant Science. doi.org/10.3389/fpls.2017.00416 Pavicic M., Wang F., Mouhu K., Himanen K. (2019). High throughput in vitro seed germination screen identified new ABA responsive RING-type ubiquitin E3 ligases in Arabidopsis thaliana. Plant Cell Tissue and Organ Culture. https://link.springer.com/article/10.1007/s11240-019-01700-9
How to cite: pDONR 221-FG1 (NON-STOP) was a gift from Kristiina Himanen (Addgene plasmid # 118681 ; http://n2t.net/addgene:118681 ; RRID:Addgene_118681)
