[The description below was written by a language model from this plasmid's Addgene catalogue record and pLannotate feature annotations shown in this document.]
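Description:
pDONR 221-FG1 (NON-STOP) is a Gateway entry clone of about 3.1 kb, built on the pDONR 221 backbone and carrying the Arabidopsis thaliana gene AT3G07200 as a 549 bp insert. It is maintained in E. coli as a high-copy plasmid through a ColE1/pUC-type origin and selected with kanamycin via an aminoglycoside phosphotransferase (KanR) gene. The rrnB T1 and T2 terminators lie upstream of the cloning region, where they shield the insert from read-through transcription from the backbone. A T7 promoter sits just outside the downstream recombination site. The small lacI and lacZα fragments annotated near the terminators are backbone remnants rather than functional genes.

The insert lies between attL1 and attL2, the sites produced when an attB-flanked PCR product is recombined into the donor vector. These sites let an LR Clonase reaction move the coding sequence, in a fixed orientation, into any attR-containing destination vector. The entry clone has no promoter intended for expressing the insert in plants, so expression depends on the chosen destination vector. The "NON-STOP" label suggests the open reading frame was cloned without its stop codon, which would permit C-terminal fusions to tags or reporters, although the record does not spell this out. Automated annotation flags part of the insert as similar to human RNF10. This most likely reflects a conserved RING-type domain, not human sequence, and it fits the depositor's description of the collection as Arabidopsis RING-type ubiquitin E3 ligase genes studied in genomic and phenomic screens of flower-related and ABA-responsive functions.
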