Features (pLannotate 1.2.2; 10 found; start..end, strand, type, name):
    121..213     +  CDS            lacI (fragment): lac repressor; lacI; The lac repressor binds to the lac operator to inhibit transcription in E. coli. This inhibition can be relieved by adding lactose or isopropyl-β-D-thiogalactopyranoside (IPTG).
    268..295     -  terminator     rrnB T2 terminator: transcription terminator T2 from the E. coli rrnB gene
    427..470     +  terminator     rrnB T1 terminator: Escherichia coli rrnB; transcription terminator T1 from the E. coli rrnB gene
    517..553     -  CDS            lacZα (fragment): LacZα fragment of β-galactosidase; lacZ fragment
    569..668     +  protein_bind   attL1: mutant version of attL; recombination site for the Gateway® LR reaction LR Clonase™
   1046..1189    +  CDS            RNF10 (fragment): RNF10_HUMAN - Also known as KIAA0262, RIE2. Experimental evidence at protein level: Swiss-Prot protein existence level 1. Transcriptional factor involved in the regulation of MAG (Myelin-associated glycoprotein) expression. Acts as a regulator of Schwann cell differentiation and myelination. From Homo sapiens (Human).
   1218..1317    -  protein_bind   attL2: mutant version of attL; recombination site for the Gateway® LR reaction LR Clonase™
   1335..1353    -  promoter       T7 promoter: promoter for bacteriophage T7 RNA polymerase
   1487..2296    +  CDS            KanR: aminoglycoside phosphotransferase; aph(3')-Ia; confers resistance to kanamycin in bacteria or G418 (Geneticin®) in eukaryotes
   2443..3031    +  rep_origin     ori: high-copy-number ColE1/pMB1/pBR322/pUC origin of replication
>Addgene plasmid #118681 | pDONR 221-FG1 (NON-STOP) | addgene full sequence | sequence record 232297 | Addgene NGS Result
CTTTCCTGCGTTATCCCCTGATTCTGTGGATAACCGTATTACCGCCTTTGAGTGAGCTGATACCGCTCGC
CGCAGCCGAACGACCGAGCGCAGCGAGTCAGTGAGCGAGGAAGCGGAAGAGCGCCCAATACGCAAACCGC
CTCTCCCCGCGCGTTGGCCGATTCATTAATGCAGCTGGCACGACAGGTTTCCCGACTGGAAAGCGGGCAG
TGAGCGCAACGCAATTAATACGCGTACCGCTAGCCAGGAAGAGTTTGTAGAAACGCAAAAAGGCCATCCG
TCAGGATGGCCTTCTGCTTAGTTTGATGCCTGGCAGTTTATGGCGGGCGTCCTGCCCGCCACCCTCCGGG
CCGTTGCTTCACAACGTTCAAATCCGCTCCCGGCGGATTTGTCCTACTCAGGAGAGCGTTCACCGACAAA
CAACAGATAAAACGAAAGGCCCAGTCTTCCGACTGAGCCTTTCGTTTTATTTGATGCCTGGCAGTTCCCT
ACTCTCGCGTTAACGCTAGCATGGATGTTTTCCCAGTCACGACGTTGTAAAACGACGGCCAGTCTTAAGC
TCGGGCCCCAAATAATGATTTTATTTTGACTGATAGTGACCTGTTCGTTGCAACAAATTGATGAGCAATG
CTTTTTTATAATGCCAACTTTGTACAAAAAAGCAGGCTCTATGGCTTCTCGGGTGGTGAGGACTAGTATG
AGACTTCGAAGGAGGGATGGTGTGACTCAAAACGAACACCAGGGAGATCAACAAGTGGCTGACCAAGCTC
CAACGGTGCCTCAGATTGTGGCTACTCCTCCTAGGATCAATGTGGTTGCTATTGAAGATGATGATGATGT
TGTTGAATCAACTGCTTCTGCTTTTGCTCAGGCTAAAAACAAATCGAGAAGTGCACGCAGAGGATCACAA
GTAGTTGATGTGGAGTCAGCTGGTGCTAATAGATCCACAAGGCGTCGCTCTGATCAAACTAGTGTTGACT
CAGTTGAGCTTAACAAGCCGAGAAAGTCCAAGGCTGTGGCTCCTCCTGTAGAGGAACCAAAATTTAGCTG
TCCAATCTGTCTGTGTCCATTTACTCAGGAGGTTTCAACGAAATGTGGTCATATTTTCTGCAAAAAGTGC
ATAAAGAATGCGTTATCCCTCCAAGCTAAATGCCCGACATGTAGGAAAAAAATCACTGTTAAGGACCTTA
TCCGGGTCTTCCTTCCAACCACCAGAAACCCAGCTTTCTTGTACAAAGTTGGCATTATAAGAAAGCATTG
CTTATCAATTTGTTGCAACGAACAGGTCACTATCAGTCAAAATAAAATCATTATTTGCCATCCAGCTGAT
ATCCCCTATAGTGAGTCGTATTACATGGTCATAGCTGTTTCCTGGCAGCTCTGGCCCGTGTCTCAAAATC
TCTGATGTTACATTGCACAAGATAAAAATATATCATCATGAACAATAAAACTGTCTGCTTACATAAACAG
TAATACAAGGGGTGTTATGAGCCATATTCAACGGGAAACGTCGAGGCCGCGATTAAATTCCAACATGGAT
GCTGATTTATATGGGTATAAATGGGCTCGCGATAATGTCGGGCAATCAGGTGCGACAATCTATCGCTTGT
ATGGGAAGCCCGATGCGCCAGAGTTGTTTCTGAAACATGGCAAAGGTAGCGTTGCCAATGATGTTACAGA
TGAGATGGTCAGACTAAACTGGCTGACGGAATTTATGCCTCTTCCGACCATCAAGCATTTTATCCGTACT
CCTGATGATGCATGGTTACTCACCACTGCGATCCCCGGAAAAACAGCATTCCAGGTATTAGAAGAATATC
CTGATTCAGGTGAAAATATTGTTGATGCGCTGGCAGTGTTCCTGCGCCGGTTGCATTCGATTCCTGTTTG
TAATTGTCCTTTTAACAGCGATCGCGTATTTCGTCTCGCTCAGGCGCAATCACGAATGAATAACGGTTTG
GTTGATGCGAGTGATTTTGATGACGAGCGTAATGGCTGGCCTGTTGAACAAGTCTGGAAAGAAATGCATA
AACTTTTGCCATTCTCACCGGATTCAGTCGTCACTCATGGTGATTTCTCACTTGATAACCTTATTTTTGA
CGAGGGGAAATTAATAGGTTGTATTGATGTTGGACGAGTCGGAATCGCAGACCGATACCAGGATCTTGCC
ATCCTATGGAACTGCCTCGGTGAGTTTTCTCCTTCATTACAGAAACGGCTTTTTCAAAAATATGGTATTG
ATAATCCTGATATGAATAAATTGCAGTTTCATTTGATGCTCGATGAGTTTTTCTAATCAGAATTGGTTAA
TTGGTTGTAACACTGGCAGAGCATTACGCTGACTTGACGGGACGGCGCAAGCTCATGACCAAAATCCCTT
AACGTGAGTTACGCGTCGTTCCACTGAGCGTCAGACCCCGTAGAAAAGATCAAAGGATCTTCTTGAGATC
CTTTTTTTCTGCGCGTAATCTGCTGCTTGCAAACAAAAAAACCACCGCTACCAGCGGTGGTTTGTTTGCC
GGATCAAGAGCTACCAACTCTTTTTCCGAAGGTAACTGGCTTCAGCAGAGCGCAGATACCAAATACTGTT
CTTCTAGTGTAGCCGTAGTTAGGCCACCACTTCAAGAACTCTGTAGCACCGCCTACATACCTCGCTCTGC
TAATCCTGTTACCAGTGGCTGCTGCCAGTGGCGATAAGTCGTGTCTTACCGGGTTGGACTCAAGACGATA
GTTACCGGATAAGGCGCAGCGGTCGGGCTGAACGGGGGGTTCGTGCACACAGCCCAGCTTGGAGCGAACG
ACCTACACCGAACTGAGATACCTACAGCGTGAGCTATGAGAAAGCGCCACGCTTCCCGAAGGGAGAAAGG
CGGACAGGTATCCGGTAAGCGGCAGGGTCGGAACAGGAGAGCGCACGAGGGAGCTTCCAGGGGGAAACGC
CTGGTATCTTTATAGTCCTGTCGGGTTTCGCCACCTCTGACTTGAGCGTCGATTTTTGTGATGCTCGTCA
GGGGGGCGGAGCCTATGGAAAAACGCCAGCAACGCGGCCTTTTTACGGTTCCTGGCCTTTTGCTGGCCTT
TTGCTCACATGTT
